>Addgene plasmid #199959 | YP18 | addgene full sequence | sequence record 405033 | Addgene NGS Result
GGTTTTTTTTTTTTTTACCCGCGCCACAGAGGGGCGCTCAACGGCTAGCATGTGAGGGGGCGGTGAAAAA
GAAATTAAAAAAAAAAAATTCCATATATAAAAGGGCGCTGCGTAAGGAGTGCTGCCAGGTGGTTTTTTCT
CCTATTAACGGTTTGATTTTTAACTAACTAACTTAAAGAGGAGAAAGGTACCATGGTCAGTGTCATCAAA
GAAGAAATGAAGATCAAGTTGCACATGGAAGGTAACGTTAATGGTCATGCCTTTGTTATTGAAGGTGATG
GTAAAGGTAAACCATACGATGGTACTCAAACTTTGAACTTGACTGTCAAAGAAGGTGCTCCATTGCCATT
CTCTTACGATATTTTGACTAACGCCTTCCAATACGGTAATAGAGCTTTTACTAAGTACCCAGCCGATATC
CCAGATTACTTTAAGCAAACTTTTCCAGAAGGTTACTCCTGGGAAAGAACTATGTCTTACGAAGATAACG
CTATCTGCAACGTCAGATCCGAAATTTCTATGGAAGGTGATTGCTTCATCTACAAGATCAGATTCGATGG
TAAGAACTTTCCACCAAATGGTCCAGTCATGCAAAAAAAGACTTTGAAGTGGGAACCATCCACCGAAATG
ATGTATGTTAGAGATGGTTTCTTGATGGGTGATGTCAATATGGCTTTGTTGTTGGAAGGTGGTGGTCATC
ATAGATGTGATTTCAAGACTTCTTACAAGGCCAAGAAGGTTGTTCAATTGCCAGATGCTCATAAGATCGA
TCACAGAATCGAAATCTTGTCCCACGATAGAGATTACTCCAAGGTTAAGTTGTACGAAAACGCTGTTGCT
AGAAACTCTTTGTTGCCATCTCAAGCTTCTAAGTAACATGTAATTAGTTATGTCACGCTTACATTCACGC
CCTCCCCCCACATCCGCTCTAACCGAAAAGGAAGGAGTTAGACAACCTGAAGTCTAGGTCCCTATTTATT
TTTTTATAGTTATGTTAGTATTAAGAACGTTATTTATATTTCAAATTTTTCTTTTTTTTCTGTACAGACG
CGTGTACGCATGTAACATTATACTGAAAACCTTGCTTGAGAAGGTTTTGGGACGCTCGAAGGCTTTGTGG
AGGTCGACACGAGCGACTGAGTTCGGACGTCACGACCTGCCTGGATATCGTGCACCGCTCGTGCACTGAC
GTCATGATCGACGAGTCGCACAGAGGCCTCTGACACTGACTCGACCTGACTAGCGTCGAGCAGTGACGAC
CTGCCCGGGCACAGCAACTGTGCCACTCGTCTGATCCGTCGTCCCATCGGCTGAATCGATGCCTCGTCCC
CGCCGGGTCACCCGGCCAGCGACATGGAGGCCCAGAATACCCTCCTTGACAGTCTTGACGTGCGCAGCTC
AGGGGCATGATGTGACTGTCGCCCGTACATTTAGCCCATACATCCCCATGTATAATCATTTGCATCCATA
CATTTTGATGGCCGCACGGCGCGAAGCAAAAATTACGGCACCTCGCTGCAGACCTGCGAGCAGGGAAACG
CTCCCCTCACAGACGCGTTGAATTGTCCCCACGCCGCGCCCCTGTAGAGAAATATAAAAGGTTAGGATTT
GCCACTGAGGTTCTTCTTTCATATACTTCCTTTTAAAATCTTGCTAGGATACAGTTCTCACATCACATCC
GAACATAAACAACCATGGGTAAAAAGCCTGAACTCACCGCGACGTCTGTCGAGAAGTTTCTGATCGAAAA
GTTCGACAGCGTCTCCGACCTGATGCAGCTCTCGGAGGGCGAAGAATCTCGTGCTTTCAGCTTCGATGTA
GGAGGGCGTGGATATGTCCTGCGGGTAAATAGCTGCGCCGATGGTTTCTACAAAGATCGTTATGTTTATC
GGCACTTTGCATCGGCCGCGCTCCCGATTCCGGAAGTGCTTGACATTGGGGAGTTCAGCGAGAGCCTGAC
CTATTGCATCTCCCGCCGTGCACAGGGTGTCACGTTGCAAGACCTGCCTGAAACCGAACTGCCCGCTGTT
CTGCAGCCGGTCGCGGAGGCCATGGATGCGATCGCTGCGGCCGATCTTAGCCAGACGAGCGGGTTCGGCC
CATTCGGACCGCAAGGAATCGGTCAATACACTACATGGCGTGATTTCATATGCGCGATTGCTGATCCCCA
TGTGTATCACTGGCAAACTGTGATGGACGACACCGTCAGTGCGTCCGTCGCGCAGGCTCTCGATGAGCTG
ATGCTTTGGGCCGAGGACTGCCCCGAAGTCCGGCACCTCGTGCACGCGGATTTCGGCTCCAACAATGTCC
TGACGGACAATGGCCGCATAACAGCGGTCATTGACTGGAGCGAGGCGATGTTCGGGGATTCCCAATACGA
GGTCGCCAACATCTTCTTCTGGAGGCCGTGGTTGGCTTGTATGGAGCAACAGACGCGCTACTTCGAGCGG
AGGCATCCGGAGCTTGCAGGATCGCCGCGGCTCCGGGCGTATATGCTCCGCATTGGTCTTGACCAACTCT
ATCAGAGCTTGGTTGACGGCAATTTCGATGATGCAGCTTGGGCGCAGGGTCGATGCGACGCAATCGTCCG
ATCCGGAGCCGGGACTGTCGGGCGTACACAAATCGCCCGCAGAAGCGCGGCCGTCTGGACCGATGGCTGT
GTAGAAGTACTCGCCGATAGTGGAAACCGACGCCCCAGCACTCGTCCGAGGGCAAAGGAATAATCAGTAC
TGACAATAAAAAGATTCTTGTTTTCAAGAACTTGTCATTTGTATAGTTTTTTTATATTGTAGTTGTTCTA
TTTTAATCAAATGTTAGCGTGATTTATATTTTTTTTCGCCTCGACATCATCTGCCCAGATGCGAAGTTAA
GTGCGCAGAAAGTAATATCATGCGTCAATCGTATGTGAATGCTGGTCGCTATACTGCTATCGATGTGGCA
GTGCGTCCAGCTCAGTCAGACTCAGTCCTGGTGTCGTCAGCCTGTGAGCAAAAGGCCAGCAAAAGGCCAG
GAACCGTAAAAAGGCCGCGTTGCTGGCGTTTTTCCATAGGCTCCGCCCCCCTGACGAGCATCACAAAAAT
CGACGCTCAAGTCAGAGGTGGCGAAACCCGACAGGACTATAAAGATACCAGGCGTTTCCCCCTGGAAGCT
CCCTCGTGCGCTCTCCTGTTCCGACCCTGCCGCTTACCGGATACCTGTCCGCCTTTCTCCCTTCGGGAAG
CGTGGCGCTTTCTCATAGCTCACGCTGTAGGTATCTCAGTTCGGTGTAGGTCGTTCGCTCCAAGCTGGGC
TGTGTGCACGAACCCCCCGTTCAGCCCGACCGCTGCGCCTTATCCGGTAACTATCGTCTTGAGTCCAACC
CGGTAAGACACGACTTATCGCCACTGGCAGCAGCCACTGGTAACAGGATTAGCAGAGCGAGGTATGTAGG
CGGTGCTACAGAGTTCTTGAAGTGGTGGCCTAACTACGGCTACACTAGAAGAACAGTATTTGGTATCTGC
GCTCTGCTGAAGCCAGTTACCTTCGGAAAAAGAGTTGGTAGCTCTTGATCCGGCAAACAAACCACCGCTG
GTAGCGGTGGTTTTTTTGTTTGCAAGCAGCAGATTACGCGCAGAAAAAAAGGATCTCAAGAAGATCCTTT
GATCTTTTCTACGGGGTCTGACGCTCAGTGGAACGAAAACTCACGTTAAGGGATTTTGGTCATGAGATTA
TCAAAAAGGATCTTCACCTAGATCCTTTTAAATTAAAAATGAAGTTTTAAATCAATCTAAAGTATATATG
AGTAAACTTGGTCTGACAGTTACCAATGCTTAATCAGTGAGGCACCTATCTCAGCGATCTGTCTATTTCG
TTCATCCATAGTTGCCTGACTCCCCGTCGTGTAGATAACTACGATACGGGAGGGCTTACCATCTGGCCCC
AGTGCTGCAATGATACCGCGAGACCCACGCTCACCGGCTCCAGATTTATCAGCAATAAACCAGCCAGCCG
GAAGGGCCGAGCGCAGAAGTGGTCCTGCAACTTTATCCGCCTCCATCCAGTCTATTAATTGTTGCCGGGA
AGCTAGAGTAAGTAGTTCGCCAGTTAATAGTTTGCGCAACGTTGTTGCCATTGCTACAGGCATCGTGGTG
TCACGCTCGTCGTTTGGTATGGCTTCATTCAGCTCCGGTTCCCAACGATCAAGGCGAGTTACATGATCCC
CCATGTTGTGCAAAAAAGCGGTTAGCTCCTTCGGTCCTCCGATCGTTGTCAGAAGTAAGTTGGCCGCAGT
GTTATCACTCATGGTTATGGCAGCACTGCATAATTCTCTTACTGTCATGCCATCCGTAAGATGCTTTTCT
GTGACTGGTGAGTACTCAACCAAGTCATTCTGAGAATAGTGTATGCGGCGACCGAGTTGCTCTTGCCCGG
CGTCAATACGGGATAATACCGCGCCACATAGCAGAACTTTAAAAGTGCTCATCATTGGAAAACGTTCTTC
GGGGCGAAAACTCTCAAGGATCTTACCGCTGTTGAGATCCAGTTCGATGTAACCCACTCGTGCACCCAAC
TGATCTTCAGCATCTTTTACTTTCACCAGCGTTTCTGGGTGAGCAAAAACAGGAAGGCAAAATGCCGCAA
AAAAGGGAATAAGGGCGACACGGAAATGTTGAATACTCATACTCTTCCTTTTTCAATATTATTGAAGCAT
TTATCAGGGTTATTGTCTCATGAGCGGATACATATTTGAATGTATTTAGAAAAATAAACAAATAGGGGTT
CCGCGCACATTTCCCCGAAAAGTGCCACCTGATGCGGTGTGAAATACCGCACAGATGCGTAAGGAGAAAA
TACCGCATCAGGGTCAGTCACAGTGGAGCCTAGCACTCACTCAGCGTGACGGCTCAGAGCAGAATTCACG
AGCCAGAAATAGTAACTTTTGCCTAAATCACAAATTGCAAAATTTAATTGCTTGCAAAAGGTCACATGCT
TATAATCAACTTTTTTAAAAATTTAAAATACTTTTTTATTTTTTATTTTTAAACATAAATGAAATAATTT
ATTTATTGTTTATGATTACCGAAACATAAAACCTGCTCAAGAAAAAGAAACTGTTTTGTCCTTGGAAAAA
AAGCACTACCTAGGAGCGGCCAAAATGCCGGCTTACATTTTATGTTAGCTGGTGGACTGACGCCAGAAAA
TGTTGGTGATGCGCTTAGATTAAATGGCGTTATTGGTGTTGATGTAAGCGGAGGTGTGGAGACAAATGGT
GTAAAAGACTCTAACAAAATAGCAAATTTCGTCAAAAATGCTAAGAAATAGGTTATTACTGAGTAGTATT
TATTTAAGTATTGTTTGTGCACTTGCCTGCAAGCCTTTTGAAAAGCAAGCATAAAAGATCTAAACATAAA
ATCTGTAAAATAACAAGATGTAAAGATAATGCTAAATCATTTGGCTTTTTGATTGATTGTACAGGAAAAT
ATACATCGCAGGGGGTTGACTTTTACCATTTCACCGCAATGGAATTAAACTTGTTGAAGAGAATGTTCAC
AGGCGCATACGCTACAATGACCCGATTCTTGCTAGCCGAATTCCAGTCAGGCTGCTAGCACCAGAGCTAC
GTGACCGCAGGACTAGCTCCAGCTGAGCGACACGCGAACAGGTGTAGAGTCAGTCGTGCTGCAAGGTCGC
ACTAATACGACTCACTATAGGG
Features (pLannotate 1.2.2; 12 found; start..end, strand, type, name):
     66..86      +  misc_feature   CEN/ARS (fragment): S. cerevisiae CEN6 centromere fused to an autonomously replicating sequence
    199..867     +  CDS            mUkG: mUkG is a basic (constitutively fluorescent) green fluorescent protein published in 2008, derived from Sarcophyton sp.. It has moderate acid sensitivity.
    922..1111    +  terminator     CYC1 terminator: S. cerevisiae CYC1; transcription terminator for CYC1
   1351..2926    +  gene           hphMX6: yeast selectable marker conferring hygromycin resistance
   2729..2926    +  terminator     TEF terminator: Ashbya gossypii TEF terminator
   3041..3629    -  rep_origin     ori: high-copy-number ColE1/pMB1/pBR322/pUC origin of replication
   3800..4660    -  CDS            AmpR: β-lactamase; bla; confers resistance to ampicillin, carbenicillin, and related antibiotics
   4661..4765    -  promoter       AmpR promoter: bla
   4792..4842    +  misc_feature   bom (fragment): basis of mobility region from pBR322
   4971..5140    -  misc_feature   CEN4 (fragment): S. cerevisiae CEN4 centromere
   5141..5567    +  rep_origin     ARS1 (fragment): S. cerevisiae autonomously replicating sequence ARS1
   5673..5691    +  promoter       T7 promoter: promoter for bacteriophage T7 RNA polymerase
