[The description below was written by a language model from this plasmid's Addgene catalogue record and pLannotate feature annotations shown in this document.]
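Description:
YP18 is a yeast/E. coli shuttle vector built on the pRCVS6H backbone that expresses a green fluorescent reporter from a synthetic yeast promoter, designated synthetic yeast promoter 18. The sequenced plasmid is about 5.7 kb. In E. coli it is maintained through a ColE1/pUC-type origin and selected with ampicillin via the β-lactamase gene and its native promoter. The catalogue lists it as low copy, even though the annotated origin is of a type usually described as high copy. In Saccharomyces cerevisiae, partial matches to CEN4 and ARS1 point to a centromeric, autonomously replicating plasmid that should be stably inherited at low copy number. Yeast transformants are selected with hygromycin through the hphMX6 cassette, which ends in the Ashbya gossypii TEF terminator.

The payload is a single reporter unit. The catalogue names the insert simply as GFP of synthetic origin, while the automated annotation identifies the open reading frame as mUkG, a constitutively fluorescent green protein derived from the soft coral Sarcophyton. The reading frame is followed by the S. cerevisiae CYC1 terminator. The synthetic promoter itself is not recognised in the feature table. It presumably lies in the short unannotated stretch just upstream of the coding sequence, where a T7 promoter near the end of the circular record and a small CEN/ARS-like fragment are also detected. The insert was assembled by Gibson cloning.

The purpose statement and the associated work on cross-kingdom expression of synthetic genetic elements suggest that YP18 is one member of a series of promoter-reporter plasmids. Fluorescence output from such a plasmid serves to measure the strength of this synthetic promoter in yeast.
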