Addgene plasmid #199959: YP18
Purpose: Yeast/E coli shuttle vector expressing GFP from synthetic yeast promoter 18
Depositing lab: Farren Isaacs. Depositing organization: Yale University. Publication: Cross-kingdom expression of synthetic genetic elements promotes discovery of metabolites in the human microbiome. Patel JR, Oh J, Wang S, Crawford JM, Isaacs FJ. Cell. 2022 Apr 28;185(9):1487-1505.e14. doi: 10.1016/j.cell.2022.03.008. Epub 2022 Apr 1. PubMed 35366417.
Backbone
  Vector backbone: pRCVS6H
  Vector type: Yeast Expression
  Selectable markers: Hygromycin
Growth in bacteria
  Bacterial resistance: Ampicillin, 100 μg/mL
  Growth temperature: 37°C
  Growth strain: BL21
  Copy number: Low Copy
Gene/Insert
  Gene/Insert name: GFP
  Species: Synthetic
  Cloning method: Gibson Cloning
Terms and licenses: Academic/Nonprofit Terms; Industry Terms: Not Available to Industry
How to cite: YP18 was a gift from Farren Isaacs (Addgene plasmid # 199959 ; http://n2t.net/addgene:199959 ; RRID:Addgene_199959)
