>Addgene plasmid #199959 | YP18 | depositor partial sequence | sequence record 387770 | Promoter Sequence
GGTTTTTTTTTTTTTTACCCGCGCCACAGAGGGGCGCTCAACGGCTAGCATGTGAGGGGGCGGTGAAAAA
GAAATTAAAAAAAAAAAATTCCATATATAAAAGGGCGCTGCGTAAGGAGTGCTGCCAGGTGGTTTTTTCT
CCTATTAACGGTTTGATTTTTAACTAACTAA
